Addgene plasmid #78034: TRIO gRNA (BRDN0001487141)
Purpose: 3rd generation lentiviral gRNA plasmid targeting human TRIO
Depositing lab: John Doench & David Root. Depositing organization: Broad Institute. Publication: Optimized sgRNA design to maximize activity and minimize off-target effects of CRISPR-Cas9. Doench JG, Fusi N, Sullender M, Hegde M, Vaimberg EW, Donovan KF, Smith I, Tothova Z, Wilen C, Orchard R, Virgin HW, Listgarten J, Root DE. Nat Biotechnol. 2016 Jan 18. doi: 10.1038/nbt.3437. PubMed 26780180.
Backbone
  Vector backbone: lentiGuide-Puro
  Backbone manufacturer: Zhang Lab (Addgene plasmid # 52963)
  Vector type: Mammalian Expression, Lentiviral, CRISPR
  Selectable markers: Puromycin
Growth in bacteria
  Bacterial resistance: Ampicillin, 100 μg/mL
  Growth temperature: 37°C
  Growth strain: DH5alpha
  Copy number: High Copy
Gene/Insert
  Gene/Insert name: TRIO (alt name: TRIO)
  gRNA/shRNA sequence: GGGGGCTCGGAATATGATCG
  Species: H. sapiens (human)
  Entrez Gene: TRIO (a.k.a. ARHGEF23, MEBAS, MRD44, MRD63, tgat)
  Promoter: hU6
  Cloning method: Unknown
  Sequencing primers: 5′ U6-F; 3′ pS2-R
Terms and licenses: Academic/Nonprofit Terms; Industry Terms: Not Available to Industry
Depositor comments: The gRNA was designed to target a Genbank reference sequence which has since been removed from the database. Note that this plasmid does NOT contain Cas9. It should be used in conjunction with lentiCas9-Blast (Addgene #52962) or otherwise with cell lines already expressing Cas9. Browse the full kinome gRNA library at http://www.addgene.org/pooled-library/broadgpp-human-kinome/ or visit http://www.broadinstitute.org/rnai/public/ for detailed protocols and information.
How to cite: TRIO gRNA (BRDN0001487141) was a gift from John Doench & David Root (Addgene plasmid # 78034 ; http://n2t.net/addgene:78034 ; RRID:Addgene_78034)
