[The description below was written by a language model from this plasmid's Addgene catalogue record and pLannotate feature annotations shown in this document.]
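Description:
TRIO gRNA (BRDN0001487141) is a third-generation lentiviral guide RNA plasmid built on the lentiGuide-Puro backbone and designed to direct Streptococcus pyogenes Cas9 to the human TRIO gene. It is propagated in E. coli as a high-copy plasmid through a ColE1/pUC-type origin with ampicillin selection from the β-lactamase gene. The backbone also carries an f1 origin, an SV40 origin and poly(A) signal, and remnants of lac and phage-promoter cloning sequences.

The lentiviral transfer cassette begins with an RSV promoter fused to a truncated HIV-1 5' LTR, which makes genomic RNA production Tat-independent. This is followed by the Ψ packaging signal with a partial gag sequence and the Rev response element for Rev-dependent nuclear export. Downstream, a human U6 RNA polymerase III promoter drives the TRIO-targeting spacer joined to the Cas9 gRNA scaffold. After a cPPT/CTS element, an EF-1α core promoter with its intron A expresses puromycin N-acetyltransferase so that transduced mammalian cells can be selected. A WPRE enhances transcript expression, and the ΔU3 3' LTR renders the integrated provirus self-inactivating.

The plasmid does not encode Cas9, so it is meant to be used with a separate Cas9 vector such as lentiCas9-Blast or in cells that already express Cas9, typically for knockout of TRIO. It belongs to a human kinome gRNA collection associated with work on optimised sgRNA design. The depositor notes that the guide was designed against a GenBank reference sequence that has since been withdrawn, so its match to current TRIO annotations may warrant checking.
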