Features (pLannotate 1.2.2; 29 found; start..end, strand, type, name):
     14..80      +  CDS            small t antigen (fragment): SV40 (simian virus 40) small t antigen
    106..317     +  promoter       EF-1α core promoter: core promoter for human elongation factor EF-1α
    318..1256    +  intron         EF-1α intron A: intron upstream of the start codon of human EF-1α
   1278..1877    +  CDS            PuroR (fragment): puromycin N-acetyltransferase; pac from Streptomyces; confers resistance to puromycin
   1893..2481    +  misc_feature   WPRE: woodchuck hepatitis virus posttranscriptional regulatory element
   2532..2551    +  misc_feature   cPPT/CTS (fragment): central polypurine tract and central termination sequence of HIV-1
   2553..2786    +  LTR            3' LTR (ΔU3): self-inactivating 3' long terminal repeat (LTR) from HIV-1
   2864..2985    +  polyA_signal   SV40 poly(A) signal: SV40 polyadenylation signal
   3025..3160    +  rep_origin     SV40 ori: SV40 origin of replication
   3181..3199    -  promoter       T7 promoter: promoter for bacteriophage T7 RNA polymerase
   3207..3362    +  CDS            lacZα (fragment): LacZα fragment of β-galactosidase; lacZ fragment
   3367..3795    +  rep_origin     f1 ori (sequence partly withheld): f1 bacteriophage origin of replication; arrow indicates direction of (+) strand synthesis
   3848..3952    +  promoter       AmpR promoter: bla
   3953..4813    +  CDS            AmpR: β-lactamase; bla; confers resistance to ampicillin, carbenicillin, and related antibiotics
   4984..5572    +  rep_origin     ori: high-copy-number ColE1/pMB1/pBR322/pUC origin of replication
   5755..5847    +  CDS            lacI (fragment): lac repressor; lacI; The lac repressor binds to the lac operator to inhibit transcription in E. coli. This inhibition can be relieved by adding lactose or isopropyl-β-D-thiogalactopyranoside (IPTG).
   5860..5881    +  protein_bind   CAP binding site: CAP binding activates transcription in the presence of cAMP. E. coli catabolite activator protein
   5896..5926    +  promoter       lac promoter: promoter for the E. coli lac operon
   5934..5950    +  protein_bind   lac operator: The lac repressor binds to the lac operator to inhibit transcription in E. coli. This inhibition can be relieved by adding lactose or isopropyl-β-D-thiogalactopyranoside (IPTG). lac repressor encoded by lacI
   5995..6013    +  promoter       T3 promoter: promoter for bacteriophage T3 RNA polymerase
   6041..6267    +  promoter       RSV promoter: Rous sarcoma virus enhancer/promoter
   6268..6448    +  LTR            5' LTR (truncated): truncated 5' long terminal repeat (LTR) from HIV-1
   6495..6620    +  misc_feature   HIV-1 Ψ: packaging signal of human immunodeficiency virus type 1
   6604..6967    +  CDS            HIV-1 gag (fragment): gag protein from human immunodeficiency virus 1; gag
   7113..7346    +  misc_feature   RRE: The Rev response element (RRE) of HIV-1 allows for Rev-dependent mRNA export from the nucleus to the cytoplasm.
   7723..7749    +  CDS            Rev (fragment): human immunodeficiency virus 1 (HIV-1) Rev protein; rev; enhances nuclear export of unspliced and incompletely spliced viral mRNAs
   7753..7993    +  promoter       U6 promoter: RNA polymerase III promoter for human U6 snRNA
   8023..8098    +  misc_RNA       gRNA scaffold: guide RNA scaffold for the Streptococcus pyogenes CRISPR/Cas9 system
   8154..8271    +  misc_feature   cPPT/CTS: central polypurine tract and central termination sequence of HIV-1
>Addgene plasmid #78034 | TRIO gRNA (BRDN0001487141) | addgene full sequence | sequence record 188870 | Addgene Assembled Sequence
CCCGGGTGCAAAGATGGATAAAGTTTTAAACAGAGAGGAATCTTTGCAGCTAATGGACCTTCTAGGTCTT
GAAAGGAGTGGGAATTGGCTCCGGTGCCCGTCAGTGGGCAGAGCGCACATCGCCCACAGTCCCCGAGAAG
TTGGGGGGAGGGGTCGGCAATTGATCCGGTGCCTAGAGAAGGTGGCGCGGGGTAAACTGGGAAAGTGATG
TCGTGTACTGGCTCCGCCTTTTTCCCGAGGGTGGGGGAGAACCGTATATAAGTGCAGTAGTCGCCGTGAA
CGTTCTTTTTCGCAACGGGTTTGCCGCCAGAACACAGGTAAGTGCCGTGTGTGGTTCCCGCGGGCCTGGC
CTCTTTACGGGTTATGGCCCTTGCGTGCCTTGAATTACTTCCACCTGGCTGCAGTACGTGATTCTTGATC
CCGAGCTTCGGGTTGGAAGTGGGTGGGAGAGTTCGAGGCCTTGCGCTTAAGGAGCCCCTTCGCCTCGTGC
TTGAGTTGAGGCCTGGCCTGGGCGCTGGGGCCGCCGCGTGCGAATCTGGTGGCACCTTCGCGCCTGTCTC
GCTGCTTTCGATAAGTCTCTAGCCATTTAAAATTTTTGATGACCTGCTGCGACGCTTTTTTTCTGGCAAG
ATAGTCTTGTAAATGCGGGCCAAGATCTGCACACTGGTATTTCGGTTTTTGGGGCCGCGGGCGGCGACGG
GGCCCGTGCGTCCCAGCGCACATGTTCGGCGAGGCGGGGCCTGCGAGCGCGGCCACCGAGAATCGGACGG
GGGTAGTCTCAAGCTGGCCGGCCTGCTCTGGTGCCTGGCCTCGCGCCGCCGTGTATCGCCCCGCCCTGGG
CGGCAAGGCTGGCCCGGTCGGCACCAGTTGCGTGAGCGGAAAGATGGCCGCTTCCCGGCCCTGCTGCAGG
GAGCTCAAAATGGAGGACGCGGCGCTCGGGAGAGCGGGCGGGTGAGTCACCCACACAAAGGAAAAGGGCC
TTTCCGTCCTCAGCCGTCGCTTCATGTGACTCCACGGAGTACCGGGCGCCGTCCAGGCACCTCGATTAGT
TCTCGAGCTTTTGGAGTACGTCGTCTTTAGGTTGGGGGGAGGGGTTTTATGCGATGGAGTTTCCCCACAC
TGAGTGGGTGGAGACTGAAGTTAGGCCAGCTTGGCACTTGATGTAATTCTCCTTGGAATTTGCCCTTTTT
GAGTTTGGATCTTGGTTCATTCTCAAGCCTCAGACAGTGGTTCAAAGTTTTTTTCTTCCATTTCAGGTGT
CGTGACGTACGGCCACCATGACCGAGTACAAGCCCACGGTGCGCCTCGCCACCCGCGACGACGTCCCCAG
GGCCGTACGCACCCTCGCCGCCGCGTTCGCCGACTACCCCGCCACGCGCCACACCGTCGATCCGGACCGC
CACATCGAGCGGGTCACCGAGCTGCAAGAACTCTTCCTCACGCGCGTCGGGCTCGACATCGGCAAGGTGT
GGGTCGCGGACGACGGCGCCGCCGTGGCGGTCTGGACCACGCCGGAGAGCGTCGAAGCGGGGGCGGTGTT
CGCCGAGATCGGCCCGCGCATGGCCGAGTTGAGCGGTTCCCGGCTGGCCGCGCAGCAACAGATGGAAGGC
CTCCTGGCGCCGCACCGGCCCAAGGAGCCCGCGTGGTTCCTGGCCACCGTCGGAGTCTCGCCCGACCACC
AGGGCAAGGGTCTGGGCAGCGCCGTCGTGCTCCCCGGAGTGGAGGCGGCCGAGCGCGCCGGGGTGCCCGC
CTTCCTGGAGACCTCCGCGCCCCGCAACCTCCCCTTCTACGAGCGGCTCGGCTTCACCGTCACCGCCGAC
GTCGAGGTGCCCGAAGGACCGCGCACCTGGTGCATGACCCGCAAGCCCGGTGCCTGAACGCGTTAAGTCG
ACAATCAACCTCTGGATTACAAAATTTGTGAAAGATTGACTGGTATTCTTAACTATGTTGCTCCTTTTAC
GCTATGTGGATACGCTGCTTTAATGCCTTTGTATCATGCTATTGCTTCCCGTATGGCTTTCATTTTCTCC
TCCTTGTATAAATCCTGGTTGCTGTCTCTTTATGAGGAGTTGTGGCCCGTTGTCAGGCAACGTGGCGTGG
TGTGCACTGTGTTTGCTGACGCAACCCCCACTGGTTGGGGCATTGCCACCACCTGTCAGCTCCTTTCCGG
GACTTTCGCTTTCCCCCTCCCTATTGCCACGGCGGAACTCATCGCCGCCTGCCTTGCCCGCTGCTGGACA
GGGGCTCGGCTGTTGGGCACTGACAATTCCGTGGTGTTGTCGGGGAAATCATCGTCCTTTCCTTGGCTGC
TCGCCTGTGTTGCCACCTGGATTCTGCGCGGGACGTCCTTCTGCTACGTCCCTTCGGCCCTCAATCCAGC
GGACCTTCCTTCCCGCGGCCTGCTGCCGGCTCTGCGGCCTCTTCCGCGTCTTCGCCTTCGCCCTCAGACG
AGTCGGATCTCCCTTTGGGCCGCCTCCCCGCGTCGACTTTAAGACCAATGACTTACAAGGCAGCTGTAGA
TCTTAGCCACTTTTTAAAAGAAAAGGGGGGACTGGAAGGGCTAATTCACTCCCAACGAAGACAAGATCTG
CTTTTTGCTTGTACTGGGTCTCTCTGGTTAGACCAGATCTGAGCCTGGGAGCTCTCTGGCTAACTAGGGA
ACCCACTGCTTAAGCCTCAATAAAGCTTGCCTTGAGTGCTTCAAGTAGTGTGTGCCCGTCTGTTGTGTGA
CTCTGGTAACTAGAGATCCCTCAGACCCTTTTAGTCAGTGTGGAAAATCTCTAGCAGTACGTATAGTAGT
TCATGTCATCTTATTATTCAGTATTTATAACTTGCAAAGAAATGAATATCAGAGAGTGAGAGGAACTTGT
TTATTGCAGCTTATAATGGTTACAAATAAAGCAATAGCATCACAAATTTCACAAATAAAGCATTTTTTTC
ACTGCATTCTAGTTGTGGTTTGTCCAAACTCATCAATGTATCTTATCATGTCTGGCTCTAGCTATCCCGC
CCCTAACTCCGCCCATCCCGCCCCTAACTCCGCCCAGTTCCGCCCATTCTCCGCCCCATGGCTGACTAAT
TTTTTTTATTTATGCAGAGGCCGAGGCCGCCTCGGCCTCTGAGCTATTCCAGAAGTAGTGAGGAGGCTTT
TTTGGAGGCCTAGGGACGTACCCAATTCGCCCTATAGTGAGTCGTATTACGCGCGCTCACTGGCCGTCGT
TTTACAACGTCGTGACTGGGAAAACCCTGGCGTTACCCAACTTAATCGCCTTGCAGCACATCCCCCTTTC
GCCAGCTGGCGTAATAGCGAAGAGGCCCGCACCGATCGCCCTTCCCAACAGTTGCGCAGCCTGAATGGCG
AATGGG
[124 nt withheld, positions 3367-3490]
C
[91 nt withheld, positions 3492-3582]
A
[49 nt withheld, positions 3584-3632]
CCTTTGACGTTGGAGTCCACGTTCTTT
[37 nt withheld, positions 3660-3696]
ACCCTATCTCGGTCTATTCTTTTGATTTATAAGGGATTTTGCCGATTTCGGCCTATTGGTTAAAAAATGA
GCTGATTTAACAAAAATTTAACGCGAATTTTAACAAAATATTAACGCTTACAATTTAGGTGGCACTTTTC
GGGGAAATGTGCGCGGAACCCCTATTTGTTTATTTTTCTAAATACATTCAAATATGTATCCGCTCATGAG
ACAATAACCCTGATAAATGCTTCAATAATATTGAAAAAGGAAGAGTATGAGTATTCAACATTTCCGTGTC
GCCCTTATTCCCTTTTTTGCGGCATTTTGCCTTCCTGTTTTTGCTCACCCAGAAACGCTGGTGAAAGTAA
AAGATGCTGAAGATCAGTTGGGTGCACGAGTGGGTTACATCGAACTGGATCTCAACAGCGGTAAGATCCT
TGAGAGTTTTCGCCCCGAAGAACGTTTTCCAATGATGAGCACTTTTAAAGTTCTGCTATGTGGCGCGGTA
TTATCCCGTATTGACGCCGGGCAAGAGCAACTCGGTCGCCGCATACACTATTCTCAGAATGACTTGGTTG
AGTACTCACCAGTCACAGAAAAGCATCTTACGGATGGCATGACAGTAAGAGAATTATGCAGTGCTGCCAT
AACCATGAGTGATAACACTGCGGCCAACTTACTTCTGACAACGATCGGAGGACCGAAGGAGCTAACCGCT
TTTTTGCACAACATGGGGGATCATGTAACTCGCCTTGATCGTTGGGAACCGGAGCTGAATGAAGCCATAC
CAAACGACGAGCGTGACACCACGATGCCTGTAGCAATGGCAACAACGTTGCGCAAACTATTAACTGGCGA
ACTACTTACTCTAGCTTCCCGGCAACAATTAATAGACTGGATGGAGGCGGATAAAGTTGCAGGACCACTT
CTGCGCTCGGCCCTTCCGGCTGGCTGGTTTATTGCTGATAAATCTGGAGCCGGTGAGCGTGGGTCTCGCG
GTATCATTGCAGCACTGGGGCCAGATGGTAAGCCCTCCCGTATCGTAGTTATCTACACGACGGGGAGTCA
GGCAACTATGGATGAACGAAATAGACAGATCGCTGAGATAGGTGCCTCACTGATTAAGCATTGGTAACTG
TCAGACCAAGTTTACTCATATATACTTTAGATTGATTTAAAACTTCATTTTTAATTTAAAAGGATCTAGG
TGAAGATCCTTTTTGATAATCTCATGACCAAAATCCCTTAACGTGAGTTTTCGTTCCACTGAGCGTCAGA
CCCCGTAGAAAAGATCAAAGGATCTTCTTGAGATCCTTTTTTTCTGCGCGTAATCTGCTGCTTGCAAACA
AAAAAACCACCGCTACCAGCGGTGGTTTGTTTGCCGGATCAAGAGCTACCAACTCTTTTTCCGAAGGTAA
CTGGCTTCAGCAGAGCGCAGATACCAAATACTGTTCTTCTAGTGTAGCCGTAGTTAGGCCACCACTTCAA
GAACTCTGTAGCACCGCCTACATACCTCGCTCTGCTAATCCTGTTACCAGTGGCTGCTGCCAGTGGCGAT
AAGTCGTGTCTTACCGGGTTGGACTCAAGACGATAGTTACCGGATAAGGCGCAGCGGTCGGGCTGAACGG
GGGGTTCGTGCACACAGCCCAGCTTGGAGCGAACGACCTACACCGAACTGAGATACCTACAGCGTGAGCT
ATGAGAAAGCGCCACGCTTCCCGAAGGGAGAAAGGCGGACAGGTATCCGGTAAGCGGCAGGGTCGGAACA
GGAGAGCGCACGAGGGAGCTTCCAGGGGGAAACGCCTGGTATCTTTATAGTCCTGTCGGGTTTCGCCACC
TCTGACTTGAGCGTCGATTTTTGTGATGCTCGTCAGGGGGGCGGAGCCTATGGAAAAACGCCAGCAACGC
GGCCTTTTTACGGTTCCTGGCCTTTTGCTGGCCTTTTGCTCACATGTTCTTTCCTGCGTTATCCCCTGAT
TCTGTGGATAACCGTATTACCGCCTTTGAGTGAGCTGATACCGCTCGCCGCAGCCGAACGACCGAGCGCA
GCGAGTCAGTGAGCGAGGAAGCGGAAGAGCGCCCAATACGCAAACCGCCTCTCCCCGCGCGTTGGCCGAT
TCATTAATGCAGCTGGCACGACAGGTTTCCCGACTGGAAAGCGGGCAGTGAGCGCAACGCAATTAATGTG
AGTTAGCTCACTCATTAGGCACCCCAGGCTTTACACTTTATGCTTCCGGCTCGTATGTTGTGTGGAATTG
TGAGCGGATAACAATTTCACACAGGAAACAGCTATGACCATGATTACGCCAAGCGCGCAATTAACCCTCA
CTAAAGGGAACAAAAGCTGGAGCTGCAAGCTTAATGTAGTCTTATGCAATACTCTTGTAGTCTTGCAACA
TGGTAACGATGAGTTAGCAACATGCCTTACAAGGAGAGAAAAAGCACCGTGCATGCCGATTGGTGGAAGT
AAGGTGGTACGATCGTGCCTTATTAGGAAGGCAACAGACGGGTCTGACATGGATTGGACGAACCACTGAA
TTGCCGCATTGCAGAGATATTGTATTTAAGTGCCTAGCTCGATACATAAACGGGTCTCTCTGGTTAGACC
AGATCTGAGCCTGGGAGCTCTCTGGCTAACTAGGGAACCCACTGCTTAAGCCTCAATAAAGCTTGCCTTG
AGTGCTTCAAGTAGTGTGTGCCCGTCTGTTGTGTGACTCTGGTAACTAGAGATCCCTCAGACCCTTTTAG
TCAGTGTGGAAAATCTCTAGCAGTGGCGCCCGAACAGGGACTTGAAAGCGAAAGGGAAACCAGAGGAGCT
CTCTCGACGCAGGACTCGGCTTGCTGAAGCGCGCACGGCAAGAGGCGAGGGGCGGCGACTGGTGAGTACG
CCAAAAATTTTGACTAGCGGAGGCTAGAAGGAGAGAGATGGGTGCGAGAGCGTCAGTATTAAGCGGGGGA
GAATTAGATCGCGATGGGAAAAAATTCGGTTAAGGCCAGGGGGAAAGAAAAAATATAAATTAAAACATAT
AGTATGGGCAAGCAGGGAGCTAGAACGATTCGCAGTTAATCCTGGCCTGTTAGAAACATCAGAAGGCTGT
AGACAAATACTGGGACAGCTACAACCATCCCTTCAGACAGGATCAGAAGAACTTAGATCATTATATAATA
CAGTAGCAACCCTCTATTGTGTGCATCAAAGGATAGAGATAAAAGACACCAAGGAAGCTTTAGACAAGAT
AGAGGAAGAGCAAAACAAAAGTAAGACCACCGCACAGCAAGCGGCCGCTGATCTTCAGACCTGGAGGAGG
AGATATGAGGGACAATTGGAGAAGTGAATTATATAAATATAAAGTAGTAAAAATTGAACCATTAGGAGTA
GCACCCACCAAGGCAAAGAGAAGAGTGGTGCAGAGAGAAAAAAGAGCAGTGGGAATAGGAGCTTTGTTCC
TTGGGTTCTTGGGAGCAGCAGGAAGCACTATGGGCGCAGCGTCAATGACGCTGACGGTACAGGCCAGACA
ATTATTGTCTGGTATAGTGCAGCAGCAGAACAATTTGCTGAGGGCTATTGAGGCGCAACAGCATCTGTTG
CAACTCACAGTCTGGGGCATCAAGCAGCTCCAGGCAAGAATCCTGGCTGTGGAAAGATACCTAAAGGATC
AACAGCTCCTGGGGATTTGGGGTTGCTCTGGAAAACTCATTTGCACCACTGCTGTGCCTTGGAATGCTAG
TTGGAGTAATAAATCTCTGGAACAGATTTGGAATCACACGACCTGGATGGAGTGGGACAGAGAAATTAAC
AATTACACAAGCTTAATACACTCCTTAATTGAAGAATCGCAAAACCAGCAAGAAAAGAATGAACAAGAAT
TATTGGAATTAGATAAATGGGCAAGTTTGTGGAATTGGTTTAACATAACAAATTGGCTGTGGTATATAAA
ATTATTCATAATGATAGTAGGAGGCTTGGTAGGTTTAAGAATAGTTTTTGCTGTACTTTCTATAGTGAAT
AGAGTTAGGCAGGGATATTCACCATTATCGTTTCAGACCCACCTCCCAACCCCGAGGGGACCCAGAGAGG
GCCTATTTCCCATGATTCCTTCATATTTGCATATACGATACAAGGCTGTTAGAGAGATAATTAGAATTAA
TTTGACTGTAAACACAAAGATATTAGTACAAAATACGTGACGTAGAAAGTAATAATTTCTTGGGTAGTTT
GCAGTTTTAAAATTATGTTTTAAAATGGACTATCATATGCTTACCGTAACTTGAAAGTATTTCGATTTCT
TGGCTTTATATATCTTGTGGAAAGGACGAAACACCGGGGGGCTCGGAATATGATCGGTTTTAGAGCTAGA
AATAGCAAGTTAAAATAAGGCTAGTCCGTTATCAACTTGAAAAAGTGGCACCGAGTCGGTGCTTTTTTAA
GCTTGGCGTAACTAGATCTTGAGACAAATGGCAGTATTCATCCACAATTTTAAAAGAAAAGGGGGGATTG
GGGGGTACAGTGCAGGGGAAAGAATAGTAGACATAATAGCAACAGACATACAAACTAAAGAATTACAAAA
ACAAATTACAAAAATTCAAAATTTTCGGGTTTATTACAGGGACAGCAGAGATCCACTTTGGCGCCGGCTC
GAGGGGG
