>Addgene plasmid #78034 | TRIO gRNA (BRDN0001487141) | depositor partial sequence | sequence record 145493 | Target Sequence
GGGGGCTCGGAATATGATCG
