>Addgene plasmid #78034 | TRIO gRNA (BRDN0001487141) | addgene partial sequence | sequence record 188869 | hU6-F
CGNTGCACGCTAGCAAAGCTAATAATTTCTTGGGTAGCTTTGCAGCTTTTAAAATTATGTTTTAAAATGG
ACTATCATATGCTTACCGTAACTTGAAAGTATTTCGATTTCTTGGCTTTATATATCTTGTGGAAAGGACG
AAACACCGGGGGGCTCGGAATATGATCGGTTTTAGAGCTAGAAATAGCAAGTTAAAATAAGGCTAGTCCG
TTATCAACTTGAAAAAGTGGCACCGAGTCGGTGCTTTTTTAAGCTTGGCGTAACTAGATCTTGAGACAAA
TGGCAGTATTCATCCACAATTTTAAAAGAAAAGGGGGGATTGGGGGGTACAGTGCAGGGGAAAGAATAGT
AGACATAATAGCAACAGACATACAAACTAAAGAATTACAAAAACAAATTACAAAAATTCAAAATTTTCGG
GTTTATTACAGGGACAGCAGAGATCCACTTTGGCGCCGGCTCGAGGGGGCCCGGGTGCAAAGATGGATAN
AGTTTTAAACAGAGAGGAATCTTTGCAGCTAATGGACCTTCTAGGTCTTGAAAGGAGTGGGAATTGGCTC
CGGTGCCCGT
